>Addgene plasmid #48401 | pFUSB4_AGAC | depositor full sequence | sequence record 70101 | Full Sequence
ATGTTTTCCCAGTCACGACGTTGTAAAACGACGGCCAGTCTTAAGCGTCTCATGGCCTGACCCCGGACCA
AGTGGTGGCCTATCGCCAGCAACATTGGCGGCAAGCAAGCGCTCGAAACGGTGCAGCGGCTGTTGCCGGT
GCTGTGCCAGGACCATGGCCTGACCCCGGACCAAGTGGTGGCTATCGCCAGCAACAATGGCGGCAAGCAA
GCGCTCGAAACGGTGCAGCGGCTGTTGCCGGTGCTGTGCCAGGACCATGGCCTGACCCCGGACCAAGTGG
TGGCTATCGCCAGCAACATTGGCGGCAAGCAAGCGCTCGAAACGGTGCAGCGGCTGTTGCCGGTGCTGTG
CCAGGACCATGGCCTGACTCCGGACCAAGTGGTGGCTATCGCCAGCCACGATGGCGGCAAGCAAGCGCTC
GAAACGGTGCAGCGGCTGTTGCCGGTGCTGTGCCAGGACCATGGCCTGACCCCGGACCAAGTGGTGGCTA
TCGAGACGTCTAGACCAGCCAGGACAGAAATGCCTCGACTTCGCTGCTACCCAAGGTTGCCGGGTGACGC
ACACCGTGGAAACGGATGAAGGCACGAACCCAGTGGACATAAGCCTGTTCGGTTCGTAAGCTGTAATGCA
AGTAGCGTATGCGCTCACGCAACTGGTCCAGAACCTTGACCGAACGCAGCGGTGGTAACGGCGCAGTGGC
GGTTTTCATGGCTTGTTATGACTGTTTTTTTGGGGTACAGTCTATGCCTCGGGCATCCAAGCAGCAAGCG
CGTTACGCCGTGGGTCGATGTTTGATGTTATGGAGCAGCAACGATGTTACGCAGCAGGGCAGTCGCCCTA
AAACAAAGTTAAACATTATGAGGGAAGCGGTGATCGCCGAAGTATCGACTCAACTATCAGAGGTAGTTGG
CGTCATCGAGCGCCATCTCGAACCGACGTTGCTGGCCGTACATTTGTACGGCTCCGCAGTGGATGGCGGC
CTGAAGCCACACAGTGATATTGATTTGCTGGTTACGGTGACCGTAAGGCTTGATGAAACAACGCGGCGAG
CTTTGATCAACGACCTTTTGGAAACTTCGGCTTCCCCTGGAGAGAGCGAGATTCTCCGCGCTGTAGAAGT
CACCATTGTTGTGCACGACGACATCATTCCGTGGCGTTATCCAGCTAAGCGCGAACTGCAATTTGGAGAA
TGGCAGCGCAATGACATTCTTGCAGGTATCTTCGAGCCAGCCACGATCGACATTGATCTGGCTATCTTGC
TGACAAAAGCAAGAGAACATAGCGTTGCCTTGGTAGGTCCAGCGGCGGAGGAACTCTTTGATCCGGTTCC
TGAACAGGATCTATTTGAGGCGCTAAATGAAACCTTAACGCTATGGAACTCGCCGCCCGACTGGGCTGGC
GATGAGCGAAATGTAGTGCTTACGTTGTCCCGCATTTGGTACAGCGCAGTAACCGGCAAAATCGCGCCGA
AGGATGTCGCTGCCGACTGGGCAATGGAGCGCCTGCCGGCCCAGTATCAGCCCGTCATACTTGAAGCTAG
ACAGGCTTATCTTGGACAAGAAGAAGATCGCTTGGCCTCGCGCGCAGATCAGTTGGAAGAATTTGTCCAC
TACGTGAAAGGCGAGATCACCAAGGTAGTCGGCAAATAACCCTCGAGCCACCCATGACCAAAATCCCTTA
ACGTGAGTTACGCGTCGTTCCACTGAGCGTCAGACCCCGTAGAAAAGATCAAAGGATCTTCTTGAGATCC
TTTTTTTCTGCGCGTAATCTGCTGCTTGCAAACAAAAAAACCACCGCTACCAGCGGTGGTTTGTTTGCCG
GATCAAGAGCTACCAACTCTTTTTCCGAAGGTAACTGGCTTCAGCAGAGCGCAGATACCAAATACTGTCC
TTCTAGTGTAGCCGTAGTTAGGCCACCACTTCAAGAACTCTGTAGCACCGCCTACATACCTCGCTCTGCT
AATCCTGTTACCAGTGGCTGCTGCCAGTGGCGATAAGTCGTGTCTTACCGGGTTGGACTCAAGACGATAG
TTACCGGATAAGGCGCAGCGGTCGGGCTGAACGGGGGGTTCGTGCACACAGCCCAGCTTGGAGCGAACGA
CCTACACCGAACTGAGATACCTACAGCGTGAGCATTGAGAAAGCGCCACGCTTCCCGAAGGGAGAAAGGC
GGACAGGTATCCGGTAAGCGGCAGGGTCGGAACAGGAGAGCGCACGAGGGAGCTTCCAGGGGGAAACGCC
TGGTATCTTTATAGTCCTGTCGGGTTTCGCCACCTCTGACTTGAGCGTCGATTTTTGTGATGCTCGTCAG
GGGGGCGGAGCCTATGGAAAAACGCCAGCAACGCGGCCTTTTTACGGTTCCTGGCCTTTTGCTGGCCTTT
TGCTCACATGTTCTTTCCTGCGTTATCCCCTGATTCTGTGGATAACCGTATTACCGCCTTTGAGTGAGCT
GATACCGCTCGCCGCAGCCGAACGACCGAGCGCAGCGAGTCAGTGAGCGAGGAAGCGGAAGAGCGCCCAA
TACGCAAACCGCCTCTCCCCGCGCGTTGGCCGATTCATTAATGCAGCTGGCACGACAGGTTTCCCGACTG
GAAAGCGGGCAGTGAGCGCAACGCAATTAATACGCGTACCGCTAGCCAGGAAGAGTTTGTAGAAACGCAA
AAAGGCCATCCGTCAGGATGGCCTTCTGCTTAGTTTGATGCCTGGCAGTTTATGGCGGGCGTCCTGCCCG
CCACCCTCCGGGCCGTTGCTTCACAACGTTCAAATCCGCTCCCGGCGGATTTGTCCTACTCAGGAGAGCG
TTCACCGACAAACAACAGATAAAACGAAAGGCCCAGTCTTCCGACTGAGCCTTTCGTTTTATTTGATGCC
TGGCAGTTCCCTACTCTCGCGTTAACGCTAGCATGG
Features (pLannotate 1.2.2; 8 found; start..end, strand, type, name):
      3..39      -  CDS            lacZα (fragment): LacZα fragment of β-galactosidase; lacZ fragment
    596..619     +  promoter       Pc promoter (fragment): intI1 (promoter lies within the coding sequence); class 1 integron promoter
    795..851     +  CDS            GmR (fragment): gentamycin acetyltransferase; aacC1; confers resistance to gentamycin
    858..1649    +  CDS            SmR: aminoglycoside adenylyltransferase (Murphy, 1985); aadA; confers resistance to spectinomycin and streptomycin
   1742..2330    +  rep_origin     ori: high-copy-number ColE1/pMB1/pBR322/pUC origin of replication
   2513..2605    +  CDS            lacI (fragment): lac repressor; lacI; The lac repressor binds to the lac operator to inhibit transcription in E. coli. This inhibition can be relieved by adding lactose or isopropyl-β-D-thiogalactopyranoside (IPTG).
   2660..2687    -  terminator     rrnB T2 terminator: transcription terminator T2 from the E. coli rrnB gene
   2819..2862    +  terminator     rrnB T1 terminator: Escherichia coli rrnB; transcription terminator T1 from the E. coli rrnB gene
