[The description below was written by a language model from this plasmid's Addgene catalogue record and pLannotate feature annotations shown in this document.]
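Description:
pFUSB4_AGAC is a small (about 2.9 kb) bacterial intermediate plasmid from a Golden Gate TALEN assembly system, built on the pFUS_B4 array backbone. It carries a pre-assembled synthetic block of four TAL effector repeats whose repeat-variable diresidues are NI NN NI HD. Under the standard RVD code these recognise A, G, A and C respectively, which explains the "AGAC" in the name. The catalogue lists the vector type as mammalian expression/TALEN, but the annotated features show only bacterial propagation elements. No eukaryotic promoter, nuclease domain or polyadenylation signal is annotated, so the plasmid is best understood as a building-block module rather than a stand-alone expression construct. The repeat array itself was not picked up by the automated annotation and presumably lies in an unannotated stretch of the sequence.

Propagation in E. coli relies on a high-copy ColE1/pUC-type origin, with selection by spectinomycin through the aadA (SmR) aminoglycoside adenylyltransferase gene. The class 1 integron Pc promoter fragment and the short gentamicin acetyltransferase remnant just upstream of aadA appear to be leftovers of the integron cassette from which the marker derives. Small lacZα and lacI fragments are also annotated, consistent with a lacZα screening cassette having been replaced during Golden Gate insertion of the repeats. The rrnB T1 and T2 terminators are also present, elements that typically insulate a cloning region from read-through transcription.

The associated publication describes a simplified 15-RVD GoldyTALEN design for in vivo genome engineering. This suggests that pre-made four-repeat modules such as this one are combined with other repeat arrays in a later Golden Gate step to build full-length TALENs in a final expression backbone.
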