Addgene plasmid #48401: pFUSB4_AGAC
Depositing lab: Stephen Ekker. Depositing organization: Mayo Foundation for Medical Education and Research. Publication: High Efficiency In Vivo Genome Engineering with a Simplified 15-RVD GoldyTALEN Design. Ma AC, Lee HB, Clark KJ, Ekker SC. PLoS One. 2013 May 29;8(5):e65259. doi: 10.1371/journal.pone.0065259. Print 2013. PubMed 23734242.
Backbone
  Vector backbone: pFUS_B4
  Vector type: Mammalian Expression, TALEN
Growth in bacteria
  Bacterial resistance: Spectinomycin, 50 μg/mL
  Growth temperature: 37°C
  Growth strain: Top10
  Copy number: Unknown
Gene/Insert
  Gene/Insert name: RVD sequence: NI NN NI HD
  Species: Synthetic
  Cloning method: Unknown
  Sequencing primers: 5′ ttgatgcctggcagttccct; 3′ cgaaccgaacaggcttatgt
Terms and licenses: Academic/Nonprofit Terms; Industry Terms: Not Available to Industry
Depositor comments: Plasmid was created using Golden Gate cloning.
How to cite: pFUSB4_AGAC was a gift from Stephen Ekker (Addgene plasmid # 48401 ; http://n2t.net/addgene:48401 ; RRID:Addgene_48401)
