>Addgene plasmid #48401 | pFUSB4_AGAC | addgene partial sequence | sequence record 70673 | pCR8_F1 5'-ttgatgcctggcagttccct-3'
TCACGACGTTGTAAAACGACGGCCAGTCTTAAGCGTCTCATGGCCTGACCCCGGACCAAGTGGTGGCTAT
CGCCAGCAACATTGGCGGCAAGCAAGCGCTCGAAACGGTGCAGCGGCTGTTGCCGGTGCTGTGCCAGGAC
CATGGCCTGACCCCGGACCAAGTGGTGGCTATCGCCAGCAACAATGGCGGCAAGCAAGCGCTCGAAACGG
TGCAGCGGCTGTTGCCGGTGCTGTGCCAGGACCATGGCCTGACCCCGGACCAAGTGGTGGCTATCGCCAG
CAACATTGGCGGCAAGCAAGCGCTCGAAACGGTGCAGCGGCTGTTGCCGGTGCTGTGCCAGGACCATGGC
CTGACTCCGGACCAAGTGGTGGCTATCGCCAGCCACGATGGCGGCAAGCAAGCGCTCGAAACGGTGCAGC
GGCTGTTGCCGGTGCTGTGCCAGGACCATGGCCTGACCCCGGACCAAGTGGTGGCTATCGAGACGTCTAG
ACCAGCCAGGACAGAAATGCCTCGACTTCGCTGCTACCCAAGGTTGCCGGGTGACGCACACCGTGGAAAC
GGATGAAGGCACGAACCCAGTGGACATAAGCCTGTTCGGTTCGTAAGCTGTAATGCAAGTAGCGTATGCG
CTCACGCAACTGGTCCAGAACCTTGACCGAACGCAGCGGTGGTAACGGCGCAGTGGCGGTTTTCATGGCT
TGTTATGACTGTTTTTTTGGGGTACAGTCTATGCCTCGGGCATCCAAGCAGCAAGCGCGTTACGCCGTGG
GTCGATGTTTGATGTTATGGAGCAGCAACGATGTTACGCAGCAGGGCAGTCGCCCTAAAACAAAGTTAAA
CATTATGAGGGAAGCGGTGATCGCCGAAGTATCGACTCAACTATCAGA
